Addgene plasmid #132599: phNFL-Q332P
Purpose: Expresses human NFL containing the Charcot-Marie-Tooth disease type 2E Q332P mutation
Depositing lab: Anthony Brown. Publication: Charcot-Marie-Tooth disease Type 2E/1F mutant neurofilament proteins assemble into neurofilaments. Stone EJ, Uchida A, Brown A. Cytoskeleton (Hoboken). 2019 Jul;76(7-8):423-439. doi: 10.1002/cm.21566. Epub 2019 Nov 6. PubMed 31574566.
Backbone
  Vector backbone: pEGFP-C1 with EGFP sequence removed
  Backbone manufacturer: Clontech
  Backbone size w/o insert (bp): 4001
  Modifications to backbone: Obtained by site-directed mutagenesis of the phNFL
  Vector type: Mammalian Expression
  Selectable markers: Neomycin (select with G418)
Growth in bacteria
  Bacterial resistance: Kanamycin, 50 μg/mL
  Growth temperature: 37°C
  Growth strain: DH5alpha
  Copy number: High Copy
Gene/Insert
  Gene/Insert name: Nefl (alt name: neurofilament protein L)
  Species: H. sapiens (human)
  Insert size (bp): 2062
  Mutation: 995A>C;Gln332Pro
  Entrez Gene: Nefl (a.k.a. NF-L, NF68, Nfl)
  Promoter: CMV
  Cloning method: Restriction Enzyme; 5′ cloning site EcoRI (not destroyed); 3′ cloning site BamHI (not destroyed)
  Sequencing primers: 5′ CMV Forward; 3′ SV40pA-R
Terms and licenses: Academic/Nonprofit Terms; Industry Terms: Not Available to Industry
How to cite: phNFL-Q332P was a gift from Anthony Brown (Addgene plasmid # 132599 ; http://n2t.net/addgene:132599 ; RRID:Addgene_132599)
