[The description below was written by a language model from this plasmid's Addgene catalogue record and pLannotate feature annotations shown in this document.]
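Description:
phNFL-Q332P is a mammalian expression plasmid built on the Clontech pEGFP-C1 backbone from which the EGFP coding sequence has been removed, so the encoded protein is produced untagged. It carries a human neurofilament light chain (NEFL, also called NF-L or NF68) insert of about 2.1 kb cloned between EcoRI and BamHI sites, both retained. It was derived from the wild-type parent phNFL by site-directed mutagenesis that introduced a single A-to-C change at nucleotide 995, converting glutamine 332 to proline, a mutation associated with Charcot-Marie-Tooth disease type 2E. Transcription is driven by the human cytomegalovirus immediate early enhancer and promoter and terminated by the SV40 polyadenylation signal downstream of the insert. The automated annotation marks the NEFL coding region only as a partial match within the insert, and the remaining insert sequence is not annotated.

The full sequence is 6,063 nt. The plasmid replicates at high copy in E. coli through a ColE1/pUC-type origin and also contains an f1 phage origin. A single Tn5 aminoglycoside phosphotransferase gene (NeoR/KanR) serves both hosts. A bacterial bla-type promoter expresses it for kanamycin selection in E. coli, and the SV40 enhancer/early promoter with the HSV TK polyadenylation signal expresses it in mammalian cells for G418 selection. Several short hits in the feature table (RSF ori, ble, large T antigen, bGH poly(A) fragments) appear to be backbone remnants or partial matches rather than functional elements. The construct is used to express the disease-linked mutant NFL in cultured mammalian cells, and the associated work examined whether such mutant proteins can assemble into neurofilaments.
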