Features (pLannotate 1.2.2; 16 found; start..end, strand, type, name):
      1..33      +  rep_origin     RSF ori (fragment): Plasmids containing the RSF 1030 origin of replication can be propagated in E. coli cells that contain additional plasmids with compatible origins.
    101..404     +  enhancer       CMV enhancer: human cytomegalovirus immediate early enhancer
    405..608     +  promoter       CMV promoter: human cytomegalovirus (CMV) immediate early promoter
    649..705     +  misc_feature   MCS: multiple cloning site
    826..2190    +  CDS            NEFL (fragment): NFL_HUMAN - Also known as NF68, NFL. Experimental evidence at protein level: Swiss-Prot protein existence level 1. Neurofilaments usually contain three intermediate filament proteins: NEFL, NEFM, and NEFH which are involved in the maintenance of neuronal caliber. May additionally cooperate with the neuronal intermediate filament proteins PRPH and INA to form neuronal filamentous networks (By similarity). From Homo sapiens (Human).
   2732..2767    -  misc_feature   MCS (fragment): pUC18/19 multiple cloning site
   2784..2868    +  CDS            large T antigen (fragment): large T antigen from SV40 (simian virus 40)
   2891..3012    +  polyA_signal   SV40 poly(A) signal: SV40 polyadenylation signal
   3046..3474    -  rep_origin     f1 ori (sequence partly withheld): f1 bacteriophage origin of replication; arrow indicates direction of (+) strand synthesis
   3501..3605    +  promoter       AmpR promoter: bla
   3607..3964    +  promoter       SV40 promoter: SV40 enhancer and early promoter
   3999..4793    +  CDS            NeoR/KanR: aminoglycoside phosphotransferase from Tn5; aph(3')-II (or nptII); confers resistance to neomycin, kanamycin, and G418 (Geneticin®)
   4814..4966    +  CDS            ble (fragment): BLE_KLEPN - Experimental evidence at protein level: Swiss-Prot protein existence level 1. Binding protein with a strong affinity to the bleomycin family of antibiotics. Binds to CL990; an antimitotic-antibiotic compound. From Klebsiella pneumoniae.
   5025..5072    +  polyA_signal   HSV TK poly(A) signal: herpes simplex virus thymidine kinase polyadenylation signal (Cole and Stacy, 1985)
   5163..5179    -  polyA_signal   bGH poly(A) signal (fragment): bovine growth hormone polyadenylation signal
   5401..5989    +  rep_origin     ori: high-copy-number ColE1/pMB1/pBR322/pUC origin of replication
>Addgene plasmid #132599 | phNFL-Q332P | addgene full sequence | sequence record 260979 | Addgene NGS Result
ATCCCCTGATTCTGTGGATAACCGTATTACCGCCATGCATTAGTTATTAATAGTAATCAATTACGGGGTC
ATTAGTTCATAGCCCATATATGGAGTTCCGCGTTACATAACTTACGGTAAATGGCCCGCCTGGCTGACCG
CCCAACGACCCCCGCCCATTGACGTCAATAATGACGTATGTTCCCATAGTAACGCCAATAGGGACTTTCC
ATTGACGTCAATGGGTGGAGTATTTACGGTAAACTGCCCACTTGGCAGTACATCAAGTGTATCATATGCC
AAGTACGCCCCCTATTGACGTCAATGACGGTAAATGGCCCGCCTGGCATTATGCCCAGTACATGACCTTA
TGGGACTTTCCTACTTGGCAGTACATCTACGTATTAGTCATCGCTATTACCATGGTGATGCGGTTTTGGC
AGTACATCAATGGGCGTGGATAGCGGTTTGACTCACGGGGATTTCCAAGTCTCCACCCCATTGACGTCAA
TGGGAGTTTGTTTTGGCACCAAAATCAACGGGACTTTCCAAAATGTCGTAACAACTCCGCCCCATTGACG
CAAATGGGCGGTAGGCGTGTACGGTGGGAGGTCTATATAAGCAGAGCTGGTTTAGTGAACCGTCAGATCC
GCTAGCGCTACCGGACTCAGATCTCGAGCTCAAGCTTCGAATTCTGCAGTCGACGGTACCGCGGGCCCGG
GATCCGGGTGGCAGAACGGCGCCGAGCCGCACACAGCCATCCATCCTCCCCCTTCCCTCTCTCCCCTGTC
CTCTCTCTCCGGGCTCCCACCGCCGCCGCGGGCCGGGGAGCCACCGGCCGCCACCATGAGTTCCTTCAGC
TACGAGCCGTACTACTCGACCTCCTACAAGCGGCGCTACGTGGAGACGCCCCGGGTGCACATCTCCAGCG
TGCGCAGCGGCTACAGCACCGCACGCTCAGCTTACTCCAGCTACTCGGCGCCGGTGTCTTCCTCGCTGTC
CGTGCGCCGCAGCTACTCCTCCAGCTCTGGATCGTTGATGCCCAGTCTGGAGAACCTCGACCTGAGCCAG
GTAGCCGCCATCAGCAACGACCTCAAGTCCATCCGCACGCAGGAGAAGGCGCAGCTCCAGGACCTCAATG
ACCGCTTCGCCAGCTTCATCGAGCGCGTGCACGAGCTGGAGCAGCAGAACAAGGTCCTGGAAGCCGAGCT
GCTGGTGCTGCGCCAGAAGCACTCCGAGCCATCCCGCTTCCGGGCGCTGTACGAGCAGGAGATCCGCGAC
CTGCGCCTGGCGGCGGAAGATGCCACCAACGAGAAGCAGGCGCTCCAGGGCGAGCGCGAAGGGCTGGAGG
AGACCCTGCGCAACCTGCAGGCGCGCTATGAAGAGGAGGTGCTGAGCCGCGAGGACGCCGAGGGCCGGCT
GATGGAAGCGCGCAAAGGCGCCGACGAGGCGGCGCTCGCTCGCGCCGAGCTCGAGAAGCGCATCGACAGC
TTGATGGACGAAATCTCTTTTCTGAAGAAAGTGCACGAAGAGGAGATCGCCGAACTGCAGGCGCAGATCC
AGTACGCGCAGATCTCCGTGGAGATGGACGTGACCAAGCCCGACCTTTCCGCCGCGCTCAAGGACATCCG
CGCGCAGTACGAGAAGCTGGCCGCCAAGAACATGCAGAACGCTGAGGAATGGTTCAAGAGCCGCTTCACC
GTGCTGACCGAGAGCGCCGCCAAGAACACCGACGCCGTGCGCGCCGCCAAGGACGAGGTGTCCGAGAGCC
GTCGTCTGCTCAAGGCCAAGACCCTGGAAATCGAAGCATGCCGGGGCATGAATGAAGCGCTGGAGAAGCC
GCTGCAGGAGCTGGAGGACAAGCAGAACGCCGACATCAGCGCTATGCAGGACACGATCAACAAATTAGAA
AATGAATTGAGGACCACAAAGAGTGAAATGGCACGATACCTAAAAGAATACCAAGACCTCCTCAACGTGA
AGATGGCTTTGGATATTGAGATTGCAGCTTACAGGAAACTCTTGGAAGGCGAGGAGACCCGACTCAGTTT
CACCAGCGTGGGAAGCATAACCAGTGGCTACTCCCAGAGCTCCCAGGTCTTTGGCCGATCTGCCTACGGC
GGTTTACAGACCAGCTCCTATCTGATGTCCACCCGCTCCTTCCCGTCCTACTACACCAGCCATGTCCAAG
AGGAGCAGATCGAAGTGGAGGAAACCATTGAGGCTGCCAAGGCTGAGGAAGCCAAGGATGAGCCCCCCTC
TGAAGGAGAAGCCGAGGAGGAGGAGAAGGACAAGGAAGAGGCCGAGGAAGAGGAGGCAGCTGAAGAGGAA
GAAGCTGCCAAGGAAGAGTCTGAAGAAGCAAAAGAAGAAGAAGAAGGAGGTGAAGGTGAAGAAGGAGAGG
AAACCAAAGAAGCTGAAGAGGAGGAGAAGAAAGTTGAAGGTGCTGGGGAGGAACAAGCAGCTAAGAAGAA
AGATTGAACCCCCATTTCCTTAATTATTTCAGGAATAATTCTCCCGAAATCAGGTCAACCCCATCACCAA
CCAACCAACCAGTTGAGTTCCAGATTCTATGTGAATTAAAAAGTCAATATATGTATAATTCTGAGATGAC
TTAGGTTGGACATTCAATGTTGTGCTATGAATTTCCTCTTTATGCAGAGTATCTGTTTGCTTGCAGAGTG
GCTTTCTGGCTTGCTGCCAGCCTGTGCATGGTCCACAAGCCGAATTCAGATCTGGTACCACGCGTATCGA
TAAGCTTGCATGCCTGCAGGTCGACTCTAGAGGATCCACCGGATCTAGATAACTGATCATAATCAGCCAT
ACCACATTTGTAGAGGTTTTACTTGCTTTAAAAAACCTCCCACACCTCCCCCTGAACCTGAAACATAAAA
TGAATGCAATTGTTGTTGTTAACTTGTTTATTGCAGCTTATAATGGTTACAAATAAAGCAATAGCATCAC
AAATTTCACAAATAAAGCATTTTTTTCACTGCATTCTAGTTGTGGTTTGTCCAAACTCATCAATGTATCT
TAACGCGTAAATTGTAAGCGTTAATATTTTGTTAAAATTCGCGTTAAATTTTTGTTAAATCAGCTCATTT
TTTAACCAATAGGCCGAAATCGGCAAAATCCCTTATAAATCAAAAGAATAGACCGAGATAGGGT
[37 nt withheld, positions 3145-3181]
AAAGAACGTGGACTCCAACGTCAAAGG
[49 nt withheld, positions 3209-3257]
T
[91 nt withheld, positions 3259-3349]
G
[124 nt withheld, positions 3351-3474]
CAGGTGGCACTTTTCGGGGAAATGTGCGCGGAACCCCTATTTGTTTATTTTTCTAAATACATTCAAATAT
GTATCCGCTCATGAGACAATAACCCTGATAAATGCTTCAATAATATTGAAAAAGGAAGAGTCCTGAGGCG
GAAAGAACCAGCTGTGGAATGTGTGTCAGTTAGGGTGTGGAAAGTCCCCAGGCTCCCCAGCAGGCAGAAG
TATGCAAAGCATGCATCTCAATTAGTCAGCAACCAGGTGTGGAAAGTCCCCAGGCTCCCCAGCAGGCAGA
AGTATGCAAAGCATGCATCTCAATTAGTCAGCAACCATAGTCCCGCCCCTAACTCCGCCCATCCCGCCCC
TAACTCCGCCCAGTTCCGCCCATTCTCCGCCCCATGGCTGACTAATTTTTTTTATTTATGCAGAGGCCGA
GGCCGCCTCGGCCTCTGAGCTATTCCAGAAGTAGTGAGGAGGCTTTTTTGGAGGCCTAGGCTTTTGCAAA
GATCGATCAAGAGACAGGATGAGGATCGTTTCGCATGATTGAACAAGATGGATTGCACGCAGGTTCTCCG
GCCGCTTGGGTGGAGAGGCTATTCGGCTATGACTGGGCACAACAGACAATCGGCTGCTCTGATGCCGCCG
TGTTCCGGCTGTCAGCGCAGGGGCGCCCGGTTCTTTTTGTCAAGACCGACCTGTCCGGTGCCCTGAATGA
ACTGCAAGACGAGGCAGCGCGGCTATCGTGGCTGGCCACGACGGGCGTTCCTTGCGCAGCTGTGCTCGAC
GTTGTCACTGAAGCGGGAAGGGACTGGCTGCTATTGGGCGAAGTGCCGGGGCAGGATCTCCTGTCATCTC
ACCTTGCTCCTGCCGAGAAAGTATCCATCATGGCTGATGCAATGCGGCGGCTGCATACGCTTGATCCGGC
TACCTGCCCATTCGACCACCAAGCGAAACATCGCATCGAGCGAGCACGTACTCGGATGGAAGCCGGTCTT
GTCGATCAGGATGATCTGGACGAAGAGCATCAGGGGCTCGCGCCAGCCGAACTGTTCGCCAGGCTCAAGG
CGAGCATGCCCGACGGCGAGGATCTCGTCGTGACCCATGGCGATGCCTGCTTGCCGAATATCATGGTGGA
AAATGGCCGCTTTTCTGGATTCATCGACTGTGGCCGGCTGGGTGTGGCGGACCGCTATCAGGACATAGCG
TTGGCTACCCGTGATATTGCTGAAGAGCTTGGCGGCGAATGGGCTGACCGCTTCCTCGTGCTTTACGGTA
TCGCCGCTCCCGATTCGCAGCGCATCGCCTTCTATCGCCTTCTTGACGAGTTCTTCTGAGCGGGACTCTG
GGGTTCGAAATGACCGACCAAGCGACGCCCAACCTGCCATCACGAGATTTCGATTCCACCGCCGCCTTCT
ATGAAAGGTTGGGCTTCGGAATCGTTTTCCGGGACGCCGGCTGGATGATCCTCCAGCGCGGGGATCTCAT
GCTGGAGTTCTTCGCCCACCCTAGGGGGAGGCTAACTGAAACACGGAAGGAGACAATACCGGAAGGAACC
CGCGCTATGACGGCAATAAAAAGACAGAATAAAACGCACGGTGTTGGGTCGTTTGTTCATAAACGCGGGG
TTCGGTCCCAGGGCTGGCACTCTGTCGATACCCCACCGAGACCCCATTGGGGCCAATACGCCCGCGTTTC
TTCCTTTTCCCCACCCCACCCCCCAAGTTCGGGTGAAGGCCCAGGGCTCGCAGCCAACGTCGGGGCGGCA
GGCCCTGCCATAGCCTCAGGTTACTCATATATACTTTAGATTGATTTAAAACTTCATTTTTAATTTAAAA
GGATCTAGGTGAAGATCCTTTTTGATAATCTCATGACCAAAATCCCTTAACGTGAGTTTTCGTTCCACTG
AGCGTCAGACCCCGTAGAAAAGATCAAAGGATCTTCTTGAGATCCTTTTTTTCTGCGCGTAATCTGCTGC
TTGCAAACAAAAAAACCACCGCTACCAGCGGTGGTTTGTTTGCCGGATCAAGAGCTACCAACTCTTTTTC
CGAAGGTAACTGGCTTCAGCAGAGCGCAGATACCAAATACTGTTCTTCTAGTGTAGCCGTAGTTAGGCCA
CCACTTCAAGAACTCTGTAGCACCGCCTACATACCTCGCTCTGCTAATCCTGTTACCAGTGGCTGCTGCC
AGTGGCGATAAGTCGTGTCTTACCGGGTTGGACTCAAGACGATAGTTACCGGATAAGGCGCAGCGGTCGG
GCTGAACGGGGGGTTCGTGCACACAGCCCAGCTTGGAGCGAACGACCTACACCGAACTGAGATACCTACA
GCGTGAGCTATGAGAAAGCGCCACGCTTCCCGAAGGGAGAAAGGCGGACAGGTATCCGGTAAGCGGCAGG
GTCGGAACAGGAGAGCGCACGAGGGAGCTTCCAGGGGGAAACGCCTGGTATCTTTATAGTCCTGTCGGGT
TTCGCCACCTCTGACTTGAGCGTCGATTTTTGTGATGCTCGTCAGGGGGGCGGAGCCTATGGAAAAACGC
CAGCAACGCGGCCTTTTTACGGTTCCTGGCCTTTTGCTGGCCTTTTGCTCACATGTTCTTTCCTGCGTT
